>Addgene plasmid #233851 | pWN021 | addgene full sequence | sequence record 469370 | Addgene NGS Result
GCGGCCGCGATTATCAAAAAGGATCTTCACCTAGATCCTTTTAAATTAAAAATGAAGTTTTAAATCAATC
TAAAGTATATATGAGTAAACTTGGTCTGACAGTTACCAATGCTTAATCAGTGAGGCACCTATCTCAGCGA
TCTGTCTATTTCGTTCATCCATAGTTGCCTGACTCCCCGTCGTGTAGATAACTACGATACGGGAGGGCTT
ACCATCTGGCCCCAGTGCTGCAATGATACCGCGGGACCCACGCTCACCGGCTCCAGATTTATCAGCAATA
AACCAGCCAGCCGGAAGGGCCGAGCGCAGAAGTGGTCCTGCAACTTTATCCGCCTCCATCCAGTCTATTA
ATTGTTGCCGGGAAGCTAGAGTAAGTAGTTCGCCAGTTAATAGTTTGCGCAACGTTGTTGCCATTGCTAC
AGGCATCGTGGTGTCACGCTCGTCGTTTGGTATGGCTTCATTCAGCTCCGGTTCCCAACGATCAAGGCGA
GTTACATGATCCCCCATGTTGTGCAAAAAAGCGGTTAGCTCCTTCGGTCCTCCGATCGTTGTCAGAAGTA
AGTTGGCCGCAGTGTTATCACTCATGGTTATGGCAGCACTGCATAATTCTCTTACTGTCATGCCATCCGT
AAGATGCTTTTCTGTGACTGGTGAGTACTCAACCAAGTCATTCTGAGAATAGTGTATGCGGCGACCGAGT
TGCTCTTGCCCGGCGTCAATACGGGATAATACCGCGCCACATAGCAGAACTTTAAAAGTGCTCATCATTG
GAAAACGTTCTTCGGGGCGAAAACTCTCAAGGATCTTACCGCTGTTGAGATCCAGTTCGATGTAACCCAC
TCGTGCACCCAACTGATCTTCAGCATCTTTTACTTTCACCAGCGTTTCTGGGTGAGCAAAAACAGGAAGG
CAAAATGCCGCAAAAAAGGGAATAAGGGCGACACGGAAATGTTGAATACTCATACTCTTCCTTTTTCAAT
ATTATTGAAGCATTTATCAGGGTTATTGTCTCATGAGCGGATACATATTTGAATGTATTTAGAAAAATAA
ACAAATAGGGGTTCCGCGCACATTTCCCCGAAAAGTGCCACCTGTCATGACCAAAATCCCTTAACGTGAG
TTTTCGTTCCACTGAGCGTCAGACCCCGTAGAAAAGATCAAAGGATCTTCTTGAGATCCTTTTTTTCTGC
GCGTAATCTGCTGCTTGCAAACAAAAAAACCACCGCTACCAGCGGTGGTTTGTTTGCCGGATCAAGAGCT
ACCAACTCTTTTTCCGAAGGTAACTGGCTTCAGCAGAGCGCAGATACCAAATACTGTTCTTCTAGTGTAG
CCGTAGTTAGGCCACCACTTCAAGAACTCTGTAGCACCGCCTACATACCTCGCTCTGCTAATCCTGTTAC
CAGTGGCTGCTGCCAGTGGCGATAAGTCGTGTCTTACCGGGTTGGACTCAAGACGATAGTTACCGGATAA
GGCGCAGCGGTCGGGCTGAACGGGGGGTTCGTGCACACAGCCCAGCTTGGAGCGAACGACCTACACCGAA
CTGAGATACCTACAGCGTGAGCTATGAGAAAGCGCCACGCTTCCCGAAGGGAGAAAGGCGGACAGGTATC
CGGTAAGCGGCAGGGTCGGAACAGGAGAGCGCACGAGGGAGCTTCCAGGGGGAAACGCCTGGTATCTTTA
TAGTCCTGTCGGGTTTCGCCACCTCTGACTTGAGCGTCGATTTTTGTGATGCTCGTCAGGGGGGCGGAGC
CTATGGAAAAACGCCAGCAACGCGGCCTTTTTACGGTTCCTGGCCTTTTGCTGGCCTTTTGCTCACATGT
TCTTTCCTGCGTTATCCCCTGATTCTGTGGATAACCGTGCGGCCGCCCCTGAATTCGCATCTAGATGGTA
GAGCCACAAACAGCCGGTACAAGCAACGATCTCCAGGACCATCTGAATCATGCGCGGATGACACGAACTC
ACGACGGCGATCACAGACATTAACCCACAGTACAGACACTGCGACAACGTGGCAATTCGTCGCAATACCG
TCTCACTGAACTGGCCGATAATTGCAGACGAACGCAGTTCGAGTTTATCATTATCAATACTGCCATTTCA
AAGAATACGTAAATAATTAATAGTAGTGATTTTCCTAACTTTATTTAGTCAAAAAATTAGCCTTTTAATT
CTGCTGTAACCCGTACATGCCCAAAATAGGGGGCGGGTTACACAGAATATATAACATCGTAGGTGTCTGG
GTGAACAGTTTATTCCTGGCATCCACTAAATATAATGGAGCCCGCTTTTTAAGCTGGCATCCAGAAAAAA
AAAGAATCCCAGCACCAAAATATTGTTTTCTTCACCAACCATCAGTTCATAGGTCCATTCTCTTAGCGCA
ACTACAGAGAACAGGGGCACAAACAGGCAAAAAACGGGCACAACCTCAATGGAGTGATGCAACCTGCCTG
GAGTAAATGATGACACAAGGCAATTGACCCACGCATGTATCTATCTCATTTTCTTACACCTTCTATTACC
TTCTGCTCTCTCTGATTTGGAAAAAGCTGAAAAAAAAGGTTGAAACCAGTTCCCTGAAATTATTCCCCTA
CTTGACTAATAAGTATATAAAGACGGTAGGTATTGATTGTAATTCTGTAAATCTATTTCTTAAACTTCTT
AAATTCTACTTTTATAGTTAGTCTTTTTTTTAGTTTTAAAACACCAAGAACTTAGTTTCGAATAAACACA
CATAAACAAACAAAAGATCTATGAAGGCTTTAACTGCAAGACAACAGGAAGTTTTTGATTTGATAAGAGA
TCATATATCTCAAACTGGAATGCCACCAACAAGAGCTGAAATAGCTCAAAGATTAGGATTTAGATCTCCA
AACGCTGCAGAAGAACATTTGAAAGCTTTGGCAAGGAAAGGTGTCATCGAAATTGTCTCTGGTGCTTCAA
GAGGTATTAGACTATTACAAGAAGAGGAAGAAGGATTGCCATTGGTTGGTAGAGTTGCTGCTGGTGAACC
ATTATTAGCACAGCAACATATTGAGGGTCATTATCAAGTAGATCCATCTTTATTCAAACCAAATGCTGAT
TTTTTGTTGAGAGTAAGTGGTATGTCTATGAAAGATATTGGTATCATGGATGGTGACTTATTGGCTGTTC
ATAAAACTCAAGATGTTAGAAACGGTCAAGTTGTCGTTGCCAGAATTGATGATGAAGTCACTGTTAAAAG
ATTGAAGAAACAAGGTAATAAAGTGGAATTGTTACCAGAAAATTCTGAATTTAAGCCAATTGTTGTTGAT
TTAAGGCAACAATCTTTTACTATTGAAGGTTTAGCTGTCGGTGTTATCAGAAATGGTGATTGGTTAGGTT
CAGGTTCTCCTCCAAAAAAAAAGAGAAAAGTTGGATCTGGTTCTGGGGCGAGCGCGGGCATGGCGTCAAT
GACTGGGGGCCAGCAAATGGGGAGTACGTTGTACCAAGAGTTTGACGAGATGGAAGAGTGTTCACAACAT
GGCAAGAAGAAGGGTGACATCGACACGTACAGATACATAGGCTCTAGTGGGACAGGCTGCGTAGTAATCG
TGGGCAGAATTGTCCTAAGCGGATCCGGAACCAGTGCGCCTATCACCGCCTACGCACAACAAACCAGGGG
ACTATTGGGCTGTATCATAACAAGCCTAACTGGAAGAGACAAAAATCAAGTCGAGGGCGAGGTTCAGATC
GTATCTACGGCAACTCAGACCTTTCTTGCCACGTGCATAAACGGCGTGTGCTGGGCCGTATATCATGGGG
CTGGCACAAGAACGATAGCGAGTCCTAAGGGTCCTGTTATTCAAATGTATACCAACGTAGACCAGGATCT
AGTCGGCTGGCCCGCGCCCCAAGGCTCTAGGAGTCTTACCCCTTGCACGTGCGGGTCCTCAGACTTATAC
CTGGTAACGAGGCACGCAGATGTTATACCTGTGCGTAGAAGGGGTGACAGTAGAGGATCTCTTTTATCCC
CCCGTCCCATTAGCTACTTAAAGGGTAGCTCTGGGGGGCCGTTGTTATGTCCGGCAGGACATGCCGTCGG
GTTATTCAGAGCGGCTGTTTGTACGAGGGGTGTTGCAAAAGCAGTAGATTTTATACCGGTTGAGAACTTA
GAGACAACGATGAGGTCCCCGGTTTTTACAGACAACTCATCTCCACCTGCTGTTACACTGACCCACCCCA
TCACCAAAATTGACAGGGAGGTTCTCTACCAGGAATTTGACGAAATGGAGGAGTGCTCACAACACTATCC
ATACGACGTACCAGATTATGCTGGATCCCCGGCGGATGCTCTAGACGATTTCGATCTGGATATGCTACCA
GCCGATGCACTTGACGATTTCGACTTAGACATGCTTCCGGCCGACGCTCTAGATGACTTCGACTTAGATA
TGCTCGGTTCCGGCGCGAACAATACACCATTTCCGGGATATTTTGGGGGCCTTGATTTATTCGACTACGA
CTTCCTTTTCGGCAACGACTTTGCTGGCTCAGGTGCGAATAATACTCCTTTTCCAGGTTATTTTGGAGGT
TTGGATTTATTTGATTATGACTTTTTGTTTGGCAATGACTTTGCTTAATGGCGCGAATTTCTTATGATTT
ATGATTTTTATTATTAAATAAGTTATAAAAAAAATAAGTGTATACAAATTTTAAAGTGACTCTTAGGTTT
TAAAACGAAAATTCTTATTCTTGAGTAACTCTTTCCTGTAGGTCAGGTTGCTTTCTCAGGTATAGCATGA
GGTCGCTCTTATTGACCACACCTCTACCGGCATGCCGAGCAAATGCCTGCAAATCGCTCCCCATTTCGCT
GCCAATGAGACGACGGGGTCATCACGGCTCATCATGCGCCAAACAAATGTGTGCAATACACGCTCGGATG
ACTGCATGATGACCGCACTGACTGGGGACAGCAGATCCACCTAAGCCTGTGAGAGAAGCAGACACCCGAC
AGATCAAGGCAGTTAACTAGTGCACTGCAGTACA
Features (pLannotate 1.2.2; 9 found; start..end, strand, type, name):
    103..963     -  CDS            AmpR: β-lactamase; bla; confers resistance to ampicillin, carbenicillin, and related antibiotics
    964..1068    -  promoter       AmpR promoter: bla
   1171..1759    +  rep_origin     ori: high-copy-number ColE1/pMB1/pBR322/pUC origin of replication
   2078..2744    +  promoter       GAP promoter: S. cerevisiae TDH3; promoter for glyceraldehyde-3-phosphate dehydrogenase
   2751..3356    +  CDS            lexA: LEXA_ECOLI - Also known as exrA, spr, tsl, umuA. Experimental evidence at protein level: Swiss-Prot protein existence level 1. Represses a number of genes involved in the response to DNA damage (SOS response), including recA and lexA. Binds to the 16 bp palindromic sequence 5'-CTGTATATATATACAG-3'. In the presence of single- stranded DNA, RecA interacts with LexA causing an autocatalytic cleavage which disrupts the DNA-binding part of LexA, leading to derepression of the SOS regulon and eventually DNA repair. Implicated in hydroxy radical-mediated cell death induced by hydroxyurea treatment (Pu
   3606..4184    +  CDS            POLG_HCV77 (fragment): Experimental evidence at protein level: Swiss-Prot protein existence level 1. [RNA-directed RNA polymerase]: RNA-dependent RNA polymerase that performs primer-template recognition and RNA synthesis during viral replication. From Hepatitis C virus genotype 1a (isolate H77) (HCV).
   4269..4288    +  CDS            HA (fragment): HA (human influenza hemagglutinin) epitope tag
   4311..4330    +  CDS            VP16 AD (fragment): transcriptional activation domain of herpes simplex virus protein VP16 (Triezenberg et al., 1988; Cousens et al., 1989); UL48
   4603..4790    +  terminator     ADH1 terminator: S. cerevisiae ADH1; transcription terminator for the S. cerevisiae alcohol dehydrogenase 1 (ADH1) gene
