[The description below was written by a language model from this plasmid's Addgene catalogue record and pLannotate feature annotations shown in this document.]
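Description:
pWN021 is a MoClo Yeast Toolkit (YTK) cassette-level plasmid built by Golden Gate assembly in the pYTK095 backbone. It carries a single yeast transcription unit flanked by the ConLS and ConR1 assembly connectors, so it can serve as the first position in a later multigene assembly. The roughly 5 kb sequence contains only bacterial maintenance elements: a high-copy ColE1/pUC-type origin and an ampicillin resistance gene (AmpR, β-lactamase) with its own promoter. No yeast origin, centromere or auxotrophic marker is annotated. This fits a role as an intermediate for propagation in E. coli, with the cassette passed on to a yeast-competent vector.

The payload is a synthetic transcription factor expressed from the strong constitutive S. cerevisiae TDH3 (GAP) promoter and terminated by the ADH1 terminator. According to the insert name, the fusion reads LexA–NLS–NS3–V2–VP48–2xOaf1. The feature table confirms the bacterial LexA DNA-binding protein, a fragment of the hepatitis C virus polyprotein that corresponds to the NS3 region named in the record, and short matches to VP16 activation-domain sequence. The VP16 matches are consistent with VP48, a multimerised VP16 minimal motif. A partial HA-tag match is also called, but it is too short to be sure a tag is present. The NLS, "V2" and Oaf1 elements are not annotated, and the record does not define "V2".

The plasmid belongs to the "NS3 systems" in a standardized set of MoClo-compatible inducible promoter systems for tunable gene expression in yeast. LexA would presumably direct the activator to promoters containing LexA operators, with the NS3 module providing inducible control. The record does not state the inducer or the mechanism.
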