Addgene plasmid #233851: pWN021
Purpose: MoClo-YTK; ConLS/R1 cassette; NS3 systems; pTDH3-LexA-NLS-NS3-V2-VP48-2XOaf1-tADH1
Depositing lab: Jeff Hasty. Depositing organization: University of California, San Diego (UCSD). Publication: A Standardized Set of MoClo-Compatible Inducible Promoter Systems for Tunable Gene Expression in Yeast. O'Laughlin R, Tran Q, Lezia A, Ngamkanjanarat W, Emmanuele P, Hao N, Hasty J. ACS Synth Biol. 2024 Jan 19;13(1):85-102. doi: 10.1021/acssynbio.3c00184. Epub 2023 Dec 11. PubMed 38079574.
Backbone
  Vector backbone: pYTK095
  Vector type: Yeast Expression
Growth in bacteria
  Bacterial resistance: Ampicillin, 100 μg/mL
  Growth temperature: 37°C
  Growth strain: DH5alpha
  Copy number: High Copy
Gene/Insert
  Gene/Insert name: pTDH3-LexA-NLS-NS3-V2-VP48-2XOaf1-tADH1
  Species: S. cerevisiae (budding yeast)
  Cloning method: Golden Gate
Terms and licenses: Academic/Nonprofit Terms; Industry Terms: Not Available to Industry
How to cite: pWN021 was a gift from Jeff Hasty (Addgene plasmid # 233851 ; http://n2t.net/addgene:233851 ; RRID:Addgene_233851)
